>Addgene plasmid #169544 | pVH41-Tier1-PhCMV-GLuc | addgene full sequence | sequence record 364534 | Addgene NGS Result
TAGGGGTTCCGCGCACATTTCCCCGAAAAGTGCCACCTGACGTCGACGGATCGGGAGATCTCCACGCGTG
GTACCCTCGAGTTGACATTGATTATTGAGTAGTTATTAATAGTAATCAATTACGGGGTCATTAGTTCATA
GCCCATATATGGAGTTCCGCGTTACATAACTTACGGTAAATGGCCCGCCTGGCTGACCGCCCAACGACCC
CCGCCCATTGACGTCAATAATGACGTATGTTCCCATAGTAACGCCAATAGGGACTTTCCATTGACGTCAA
TGGGTGGAGTATTTACGGTAAACTGCCCACTTGGCAGTACATCAAGTGTATCATATGCCAAGTACGCCCC
CTATTGACGTCAATGACGGTAAATGGCCCGCCTGGCATTATGCCCAGTACATGACCTTATGGGACTTTCC
TACTTGGCAGTACATCTACGTATTAGTCATCGCTATTACCATGGTGATGCGGTTTTGGCAGTACATCAAT
GGGCGTGGATAGCGGTTTGACTCACGGGGATTTCCAAGTCTCCACCCCATTGACGTCAATGGGAGTTTGT
TTTGGCACCAAAATCAACGGGACTTTCCAAAATGTCGTAACAACTCCGCCCCATTGACGCAAATGGGCGG
TAGGCGTGTACGGTGGGAGGTCTATATAAGCAGAGCTCTCTGGCTAACTAGAGAACCCACTGCTTACTGG
CTTATCGAAATTAATACGACTCACTATAGGGAGACCCAAGCTGTTCGAAGCGGAATTCACCATGACTAGT
ATGGGAGTCAAAGTTCTGTTTGCCCTGATCTGCATCGCTGTGGCCGAGGCCAAGCCCACCGAGAACAACG
AAGACTTCAACATCGTGGCCGTGGCCAGCAACTTCGCGACCACGGATCTCGATGCTGACCGCGGGAAGTT
GCCCGGCAAGAAGCTGCCGCTGGAGGTGCTCAAAGAGATGGAAGCCAATGCCCGGAAAGCTGGCTGCACC
AGGGGCTGTCTGATCTGCCTGTCCCACATCAAGTGCACGCCCAAGATGAAGAAGTTCATCCCAGGACGCT
GCCACACCTACGAAGGCGACAAAGAGTCCGCACAGGGCGGCATAGGCGAGGCGATCGTCGACATTCCTGA
GATTCCTGGGTTCAAGGACTTGGAGCCCATGGAGCAGTTCATCGCACAGGTCGATCTGTGTGTGGACTGC
ACAACTGGCTGCCTCAAAGGGCTTGCCAACGTGCAGTGTTCTGACCTGCTCAAGAAGTGGCTGCCGCAAC
GCTGTGCGACCTTTGCCAGCAAGATCCAGGGCCAGGTGGACAAGATCAAGGGGGCCGGTGGTGACGCTAG
CGGATCCACCGGTGTCTAGAAAGCTTTGAGGCCGGCCTGCAGGGATCAGCCTCGACTGTGCCTTCTAGTT
GCCAGCCATCTGTTGTTTGCCCCTCCCCCGTGCCTTCCTTGACCCTGGAAGGTGCCACTCCCACTGTCCT
TTCCTAATAAAATGAGGAAATTGCATCGCATTGTCTGAGTAGGTGTCATTCTATTCTGGGGGGTGGGGTG
GGGCAGGACAGCAAGGGGGAGGATTGGGAAGACAATAGCAGGCATGCTGGGGATGCGGTGGGCTCTATGG
CTTCTGAGGCGGAAAGAACCAGCTGGGGCTCTAGGGGGTATCCCC
[124 nt withheld, positions 1656-1779]
C
[91 nt withheld, positions 1781-1871]
A
[49 nt withheld, positions 1873-1921]
CCTTTGACGTTGGAGTCCACGTTCTTT
[37 nt withheld, positions 1949-1985]
ACCCTATCTCGGTCTATTCTTTTGATTTATAAGGGATTTTGCCGATTTCGGCCTATTGGTTAAAAAATGA
GCTGATTTAACAAAAATTTAACGCGAATTAATTCTGTGGAATGTGTGTCAGTTAGGGTGTGGAAAGTCCC
CAGGCTCCCCAGCAGGCAGAAGTATGCAAAGCATGCATCTCAATTAGTCAGCAACCAGGTGTGGAAAGTC
CCCAGGCTCCCCAGCAGGCAGAAGTATGCAAAGCATGCATCTCAATTAGTCAGCAACCATAGTCCCGCCC
CTAACTCCGCCCATCCCGCCCCTAACTCCGCCCAGTTCCGCCCATTCTCCGCCCCATGGCTGACTAATTT
TTTTTATTTATGCAGAGGCCGAGGCCGCCTCTGCCTCTGAGCTATTCCAGAAGTAGTGAGGAGGCTTTTT
TGGAGGCCTAGGCTTTTGCAAAAAGCTCCCGGGAGCTTGTATATCCATTTTCGGATCTGATCAAGAGACA
GGATGAGGATCGTTTCGCATGATTGAACAAGATGGATTGCACGCAGGTTCTCCGGCCGCTTGGGTGGAGA
GGCTATTCGGCTATGACTGGGCACAACAGACAATCGGCTGCTCTGATGCCGCCGTGTTCCGGCTGTCAGC
GCAGGGGCGCCCGGTTCTTTTTGTCAAGACCGACCTGTCCGGTGCCCTGAATGAACTGCAGGACGAGGCA
GCGCGGCTATCGTGGCTGGCCACGACGGGCGTTCCTTGCGCAGCTGTGCTCGACGTTGTCACTGAAGCGG
GAAGGGACTGGCTGCTATTGGGCGAAGTGCCGGGGCAGGATCTCCTGTCATCTCACCTTGCTCCTGCCGA
GAAAGTATCCATCATGGCTGATGCAATGCGGCGGCTGCATACGCTTGATCCGGCTACCTGCCCATTCGAC
CACCAAGCGAAACATCGCATCGAGCGAGCACGTACTCGGATGGAAGCCGGTCTTGTCGATCAGGATGATC
TGGACGAAGAGCATCAGGGGCTCGCGCCAGCCGAACTGTTCGCCAGGCTCAAGGCGCGCATGCCCGACGG
CGAGGATCTCGTCGTGACCCATGGCGATGCCTGCTTGCCGAATATCATGGTGGAAAATGGCCGCTTTTCT
GGATTCATCGACTGTGGCCGGCTGGGTGTGGCGGACCGCTATCAGGACATAGCGTTGGCTACCCGTGATA
TTGCTGAAGAGCTTGGCGGCGAATGGGCTGACCGCTTCCTCGTGCTTTACGGTATCGCCGCTCCCGATTC
GCAGCGCATCGCCTTCTATCGCCTTCTTGACGAGTTCTTCTGAGCGGGACTCTGGGGTTCGAAATGACCG
ACCAAGCGACGCCCAACCTGCCATCACGAGATTTCGATTCCACCGCCGCCTTCTATGAAAGGTTGGGCTT
CGGAATCGTTTTCCGGGACGCCGGCTGGATGATCCTCCAGCGCGGGGATCTCATGCTGGAGTTCTTCGCC
CACCCCAACTTGTTTATTGCAGCTTATAATGGTTACAAATAAAGCAATAGCATCACAAATTTCACAAATA
AAGCATTTTTTTCACTGCATTCTAGTTGTGGTTTGTCCAAACTCATCAATGTATCTTATCATGTCTGTAT
ACCGTCGACCTCTAGCTAGAGCTTGGCGTAATCATGGTCATAGCTGTTTCCTGTGTGAAATTGTTATCCG
CTCACAATTCCACACAACATACGAGCCGGAAGCATAAAGTGTAAAGCCTGGGGTGCCTAATGAGTGAGCT
AACTCACATTAATTGCGTTGCGCTCACTGCCCGCTTTCCAGTCGGGAAACCTGTCGTGCCAGCTGCATTA
ATGAATCGGCCAACGCGCGGGGAGAGGCGGTTTGCGTATTGGGCGCTCTTCCGCTTCCTCGCTCACTGAC
TCGCTGCGCTCGGTCGTTCGGCTGCGGCGAGCGGTATCAGCTCACTCAAAGGCGGTAATACGGTTATCCA
CAGAATCAGGGGATAACGCAGGAAAGAACATGTGAGCAAAAGGCCAGCAAAAGGCCAGGAACCGTAAAAA
GGCCGCGTTGCTGGCGTTTTTCCATAGGCTCCGCCCCCCTGACGAGCATCACAAAAATCGACGCTCAAGT
CAGAGGTGGCGAAACCCGACAGGACTATAAAGATACCAGGCGTTTCCCCCTGGAAGCTCCCTCGTGCGCT
CTCCTGTTCCGACCCTGCCGCTTACCGGATACCTGTCCGCCTTTCTCCCTTCGGGAAGCGTGGCGCTTTC
TCATAGCTCACGCTGTAGGTATCTCAGTTCGGTGTAGGTCGTTCGCTCCAAGCTGGGCTGTGTGCACGAA
CCCCCCGTTCAGCCCGACCGCTGCGCCTTATCCGGTAACTATCGTCTTGAGTCCAACCCGGTAAGACACG
ACTTATCGCCACTGGCAGCAGCCACTGGTAACAGGATTAGCAGAGCGAGGTATGTAGGCGGTGCTACAGA
GTTCTTGAAGTGGTGGCCTAACTACGGCTACACTAGAAGAACAGTATTTGGTATCTGCGCTCTGCTGAAG
CCAGTTACCTTCGGAAAAAGAGTTGGTAGCTCTTGATCCGGCAAACAAACCACCGCTGGTAGCGGTGGTT
TTTTTGTTTGCAAGCAGCAGATTACGCGCAGAAAAAAAGGATCTCAAGAAGATCCTTTGATCTTTTCTAC
GGGGTCTGACGCTCAGTGGAACGAAAACTCACGTTAAGGGATTTTGGTCATGAGATTATCAAAAAGGATC
TTCACCTAGATCCTTTTAAATTAAAAATGAAGTTTTAAATCAATCTAAAGTATATATGAGTAAACTTGGT
CTGACAGTTACCAATGCTTAATCAGTGAGGCACCTATCTCAGCGATCTGTCTATTTCGTTCATCCATAGT
TGCCTGACTCCCCGTCGTGTAGATAACTACGATACGGGAGGGCTTACCATCTGGCCCCAGTGCTGCAATG
ATACCGCGAGACCCACGCTCACCGGCTCCAGATTTATCAGCAATAAACCAGCCAGCCGGAAGGGCCGAGC
GCAGAAGTGGTCCTGCAACTTTATCCGCCTCCATCCAGTCTATTAATTGTTGCCGGGAAGCTAGAGTAAG
TAGTTCGCCAGTTAATAGTTTGCGCAACGTTGTTGCCATTGCTACAGGCATCGTGGTGTCACGCTCGTCG
TTTGGTATGGCTTCATTCAGCTCCGGTTCCCAACGATCAAGGCGAGTTACATGATCCCCCATGTTGTGCA
AAAAAGCGGTTAGCTCCTTCGGTCCTCCGATCGTTGTCAGAAGTAAGTTGGCCGCAGTGTTATCACTCAT
GGTTATGGCAGCACTGCATAATTCTCTTACTGTCATGCCATCCGTAAGATGCTTTTCTGTGACTGGTGAG
TACTCAACCAAGTCATTCTGAGAATAGTGTATGCGGCGACCGAGTTGCTCTTGCCCGGCGTCAATACGGG
ATAATACCGCGCCACATAGCAGAACTTTAAAAGTGCTCATCATTGGAAAACGTTCTTCGGGGCGAAAACT
CTCAAGGATCTTACCGCTGTTGAGATCCAGTTCGATGTAACCCACTCGTGCACCCAACTGATCTTCAGCA
TCTTTTACTTTCACCAGCGTTTCTGGGTGAGCAAAAACAGGAAGGCAAAATGCCGCAAAAAAGGGAATAA
GGGCGACACGGAAATGTTGAATACTCATACTCTTCCTTTTTCAATATTATTGAAGCATTTATCAGGGTTA
TTGTCTCATGAGCGGATACATATTTGAATGTATTTAGAAAAATAAACAAA
Features (pLannotate 1.2.2; 19 found; start..end, strand, type, name):
    160..463     +  enhancer       CMV enhancer: human cytomegalovirus immediate early enhancer
    464..667     +  promoter       CMV promoter: human cytomegalovirus (CMV) immediate early promoter
    663..696     +  LTR            5' LTR (truncated) (fragment): truncated 5' long terminal repeat (LTR) from HIV-1
    712..730     +  promoter       T7 promoter: promoter for bacteriophage T7 RNA polymerase
    771..1325    +  CDS            hGLuc: secreted Gaussia luciferase human codon-optimized
   1386..1610    +  polyA_signal   bGH poly(A) signal: bovine growth hormone polyadenylation signal
   1614..1635    +  promoter       SV40 promoter (fragment): SV40 enhancer and early promoter
   1656..2084    +  rep_origin     f1 ori (sequence partly withheld): f1 bacteriophage origin of replication; arrow indicates direction of (+) strand synthesis
   2098..2427    +  promoter       SV40 promoter: SV40 enhancer and early promoter
   2494..3285    +  CDS            neo: KKA2_KLEPN - Also known as kan, nptII. Experimental evidence at protein level: Swiss-Prot protein existence level 1. Resistance to kanamycin, neomycin, paromomycin, ribostamycin, butirosin and gentamicin B. From Klebsiella pneumoniae.
   3309..3467    +  CDS            ble (fragment): BLE_KLEPN - Experimental evidence at protein level: Swiss-Prot protein existence level 1. Binding protein with a strong affinity to the bleomycin family of antibiotics. Binds to CL990; an antimitotic-antibiotic compound. From Klebsiella pneumoniae.
   3462..3583    +  polyA_signal   SV40 poly(A) signal: SV40 polyadenylation signal
   3656..3672    -  protein_bind   lac operator: The lac repressor binds to the lac operator to inhibit transcription in E. coli. This inhibition can be relieved by adding lactose or isopropyl-β-D-thiogalactopyranoside (IPTG). lac repressor encoded by lacI
   3680..3710    -  promoter       lac promoter: promoter for the E. coli lac operon
   3725..3746    -  protein_bind   CAP binding site: CAP binding activates transcription in the presence of cAMP. E. coli catabolite activator protein
   3759..3851    -  CDS            lacI (fragment): lac repressor; lacI; The lac repressor binds to the lac operator to inhibit transcription in E. coli. This inhibition can be relieved by adding lactose or isopropyl-β-D-thiogalactopyranoside (IPTG).
   4034..4622    -  rep_origin     ori: high-copy-number ColE1/pMB1/pBR322/pUC origin of replication
   4793..5653    -  CDS            AmpR: β-lactamase; bla; confers resistance to ampicillin, carbenicillin, and related antibiotics
   5654..13      -  promoter       AmpR promoter (across the origin): bla
