[The description below was written by a language model from this plasmid's Addgene catalogue record and pLannotate feature annotations shown in this document.]
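Description:
pVH41-Tier1-PhCMV-GLuc is a mammalian expression plasmid of about 5.7 kb built on pMM1, a pcDNA3.1-derived backbone. It is designated a "Tier-1" vector within the VAMSyB modular plasmid architecture for mammalian synthetic biology; the record does not explain what the tier levels mean. The plasmid is propagated in E. coli at high copy from a ColE1/pUC-type origin and selected with ampicillin through the β-lactamase gene and its native promoter. An f1 origin inherited from the backbone would allow single-stranded DNA production. Short lac promoter/operator, CAP-site and lacI fragments near the bacterial origin appear to be backbone remnants with no stated role.

The payload is a single transcription unit. The human cytomegalovirus immediate-early enhancer and promoter (PhCMV) drive a human codon-optimised coding sequence for the secreted luciferase of Gaussia princeps, and the transcript is terminated by the bovine growth hormone polyadenylation signal. A T7 promoter lies between the CMV promoter and the coding sequence, as in pcDNA3.1-type vectors. The very short "HIV-1 LTR" hit at the promoter boundary is probably an annotation artefact, not a functional viral element. A separate SV40 early promoter–neo–SV40 poly(A) cassette provides G418 selection in mammalian cells, and the ble fragment after neo is a partial annotation hit only.

Because Gaussia luciferase is secreted, its activity can be measured in culture supernatant without lysing the cells. The construct therefore suits use as a constitutive reporter, for example as a positive control or reference unit. The record states its purpose only as encoding PhCMV-driven GLuc.
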