Addgene plasmid #169544: pVH41-Tier1-PhCMV-GLuc
Purpose: Tier-1 vector encoding PhCMV-driven gaussia luciferase (PhCMV-GLuc-pA)
Depositing lab: Martin Fussenegger. Publication: A versatile plasmid architecture for mammalian synthetic biology (VAMSyB). Haellman V, Strittmatter T, Bertschi A, Stucheli P, Fussenegger M. Metab Eng. 2021 Jul;66:41-50. doi: 10.1016/j.ymben.2021.04.003. Epub 2021 Apr 18. PubMed 33857582.
Backbone
  Vector backbone: pMM1 (pcDNA3.1-based)
  Backbone size w/o insert (bp): 4435
  Vector type: Mammalian Expression
  Selectable markers: Neomycin (select with G418)
Growth in bacteria
  Bacterial resistance: Ampicillin, 100 μg/mL
  Growth temperature: 37°C
  Growth strain: DH5alpha
  Copy number: High Copy
Gene/Insert
  Gene/Insert name: PCMV-driven Gaussia Luciferase (alt name: PCMV-GLuc)
  Species: Gaussia princeps
  Promoter: PhCMV
  Cloning method: Restriction Enzyme; 5′ cloning site Unknown (unknown if destroyed)
  Sequencing primers: 5′ AmpStart; 3′ BGH-rev
Terms and licenses: Academic/Nonprofit Terms; Industry Terms: Not Available to Industry
How to cite: pVH41-Tier1-PhCMV-GLuc was a gift from Martin Fussenegger (Addgene plasmid # 169544 ; http://n2t.net/addgene:169544 ; RRID:Addgene_169544)
